>Addgene plasmid #229445 | sgYAP-R-1 | addgene full sequence | sequence record 469995 | Addgene NGS Result
TTAATGTAGTCTTATGCAATACTCTTGTAGTCTTGCAACATGGTAACGATGAGTTAGCAACATGCCTTAC
AAGGAGAGAAAAAGCACCGTGCATGCCGATTGGTGGAAGTAAGGTGGTACGATCGTGCCTTATTAGGAAG
GCAACAGACGGGTCTGACATGGATTGGACGAACCACTGAATTGCCGCATTGCAGAGATATTGTATTTAAG
TGCCTAGCTCGATACATAAACGGGTCTCTCTGGTTAGACCAGATCTGAGCCTGGGAGCTCTCTGGCTAAC
TAGGGAACCCACTGCTTAAGCCTCAATAAAGCTTGCCTTGAGTGCTTCAAGTAGTGTGTGCCCGTCTGTT
GTGTGACTCTGGTAACTAGAGATCCCTCAGACCCTTTTAGTCAGTGTGGAAAATCTCTAGCAGTGGCGCC
CGAACAGGGACTTGAAAGCGAAAGGGAAACCAGAGGAGCTCTCTCGACGCAGGACTCGGCTTGCTGAAGC
GCGCACGGCAAGAGGCGAGGGGCGGCGACTGGTGAGTACGCCAAAAATTTTGACTAGCGGAGGCTAGAAG
GAGAGAGATGGGTGCGAGAGCGTCAGTATTAAGCGGGGGAGAATTAGATCGCGATGGGAAAAAATTCGGT
TAAGGCCAGGGGGAAAGAAAAAATATAAATTAAAACATATAGTATGGGCAAGCAGGGAGCTAGAACGATT
CGCAGTTAATCCTGGCCTGTTAGAAACATCAGAAGGCTGTAGACAAATACTGGGACAGCTACAACCATCC
CTTCAGACAGGATCAGAAGAACTTAGATCATTATATAATACAGTAGCAACCCTCTATTGTGTGCATCAAA
GGATAGAGATAAAAGACACCAAGGAAGCTTTAGACAAGATAGAGGAAGAGCAAAACAAAAGTAAGACCAC
CGCACAGCAAGCGGCCGCTGATCTTCAGACCTGGAGGAGGAGATATGAGGGACAATTGGAGAAGTGAATT
ATATAAATATAAAGTAGTAAAAATTGAACCATTAGGAGTAGCACCCACCAAGGCAAAGAGAAGAGTGGTG
CAGAGAGAAAAAAGAGCAGTGGGAATAGGAGCTTTGTTCCTTGGGTTCTTGGGAGCAGCAGGAAGCACTA
TGGGCGCAGCGTCAATGACGCTGACGGTACAGGCCAGACAATTATTGTCTGGTATAGTGCAGCAGCAGAA
CAATTTGCTGAGGGCTATTGAGGCGCAACAGCATCTGTTGCAACTCACAGTCTGGGGCATCAAGCAGCTC
CAGGCAAGAATCCTGGCTGTGGAAAGATACCTAAAGGATCAACAGCTCCTGGGGATTTGGGGTTGCTCTG
GAAAACTCATTTGCACCACTGCTGTGCCTTGGAATGCTAGTTGGAGTAATAAATCTCTGGAACAGATTTG
GAATCACACGACCTGGATGGAGTGGGACAGAGAAATTAACAATTACACAAGCTTAATACACTCCTTAATT
GAAGAATCGCAAAACCAGCAAGAAAAGAATGAACAAGAATTATTGGAATTAGATAAATGGGCAAGTTTGT
GGAATTGGTTTAACATAACAAATTGGCTGTGGTATATAAAATTATTCATAATGATAGTAGGAGGCTTGGT
AGGTTTAAGAATAGTTTTTGCTGTACTTTCTATAGTGAATAGAGTTAGGCAGGGATATTCACCATTATCG
TTTCAGACCCACCTCCCAACCCCGAGGGGACCCAGAGAGGGCCTATTTCCCATGATTCCTTCATATTTGC
ATATACGATACAAGGCTGTTAGAGAGATAATTAGAATTAATTTGACTGTAAACACAAAGATATTAGTACA
AAATACGTGACGTAGAAAGTAATAATTTCTTGGGTAGTTTGCAGTTTTAAAATTATGTTTTAAAATGGAC
TATCATATGCTTACCGTAACTTGAAAGTATTTCGATTTCTTGGCTTTATATATCTTGTGGAAAGGACGAA
ACACCGATCAGATCGTGCACGTCCGCGTTTAAGAGCTATGCACAAGAGTGCATAGCAAGTTGAAATAAGG
CTAGTCCGTTATCAACTTTGCTGGAAACAGCAAAGTGGCACCGAGTCGGTGCTTTTTTTGCGTGACCGAG
CTTGTCTGCCCGCGCAGTCCACTAGACAGACGCGCAGAGGTCGGGCGGGCCTAGGGCCAATTTCCCATGG
TTCCCTTCATTTGCATATATGATGTAATAAGGTTATGGAGACTATTAAACTTAGCCCTAATCAAACTATA
TGATGATAATGTGTGTGGTACAAAAGGTCATAACTTATTATATACTTTGAAACTTAAAAAAGGGTTACAG
TTTAGTCACCATAACTGTAAAATTTTTTCTATTCTTAGCTTTATATAGTTCTTGAGAGGCCATGTTTATC
GTTGCGGTCAGGTCACGCCGCGTTTAAGAGCTATGCTGGAAACAGCATAGCAAGTTTAAATAAGGCTAGT
CCGTTATCAACTTTGCTGGAAACAGCAAAGTGGCACCGAGTCGGTGCTTTTTTTGAATTCTAGATCTTGA
GACAAATGGCAGTATTCATCCACAATTTTAAAAGAAAAGGGGGGATTGGGGGGTACAGTGCAGGGGAAAG
AATAGTAGACATAATAGCAACAGACATACAAACTAAAGAATTACAAAAACAAATTACAAAAATTCAAAAT
TTTCGGGTTTATTACAGGGACAGCAGAGATCCACTTTGGCGCCGGCTCGAGTGGCTCCGGTGCCCGTCAG
TGGGCAGAGCGCACATCGCCCACAGTCCCCGAGAAGTTGGGGGGAGGGGTCGGCAATTGAACCGGTGCCT
AGAGAAGGTGGCGCGGGGTAAACTGGGAAAGTGATGTCGTGTACTGGCTCCGCCTTTTTCCCGAGGGTGG
GGGAGAACCGTATATAAGTGCAGTAGTCGCCGTGAACGTTCTTTTTCGCAACGGGTTTGCCGCCAGAACA
CAGGTGTCGTGACGCGGGATCCGCCACCATGGATTACAAAGACGATGACGATAAGATGGTGAGCAAGGGC
GAGGAGCTGTTCACCGGGGTGGTGCCCATCCTGGTCGAGCTGGACGGCGACGTAAACGGCCACAAGTTCA
GCGTGTCCGGCGAGGGCGAGGGCGATGCCACCTACGGCAAGCTGACCCTGAAGTTCATCTGCACCACCGG
CAAGCTGCCCGTGCCCTGGCCCACCCTCGTGACCACCCTGACCTACGGCGTGCAGTGCTTCAGCCGCTAC
CCCGACCACATGAAGCAGCACGACTTCTTCAAGTCCGCCATGCCCGAAGGCTACGTCCAGGAGCGCACCA
TCTTCTTCAAGGACGACGGCAACTACAAGACCCGCGCCGAGGTGAAGTTCGAGGGCGACACCCTGGTGAA
CCGCATCGAGCTGAAGGGCATCGACTTCAAGGAGGACGGCAACATCCTGGGGCACAAGCTGGAGTACAAC
TACAACAGCCACAACGTCTATATCATGGCCGACAAGCAGAAGAACGGCATCAAGGTGAACTTCAAGATCC
GCCACAACATCGAGGACGGCAGCGTGCAGCTCGCCGACCACTACCAGCAGAACACCCCCATCGGCGACGG
CCCCGTGCTGCTGCCCGACAACCACTACCTGAGCACCCAGTCCGCCCTGAGCAAAGACCCCAACGAGAAG
CGCGATCACATGGTCCTGCTGGAGTTCGTGACCGCCGCCGGGATCACTCTCGGCATGGACGAGCTGTACA
AGGCTAGCGGCAGCGGCGCCACCAACTTCAGCCTGCTGAAGCAGGCCGGCGACGTGGAGGAGAACCCCGG
CCCCATGAAGACCTTCAACATCTCTCAGCAGGACCTTGAGCTGGTGGAAGTTGCCACTGAGAAAATCACC
ATGCTCTATGAGGACAACAAGCACCATGTTGGTGCTGCCATCAGGACCAAGACAGGAGAAATCATCTCTG
CTGTCCACATTGAAGCCTACATTGGCAGGGTCACTGTGTGTGCAGAGGCCATTGCCATTGGGTCTGCAGT
CTCCAATGGGCAGAAGGACTTTGACACCATTGTGGCTGTGAGGCACCCCTACAGTGATGAGGTGGACAGG
TCCATCAGAGTGGTGTCCCCCTGTGGCATGTGCAGGGAGCTCATCTCAGACTATGCCCCTGATTGCTTTG
TTCTGATTGAGATGAATGGCAAGCTGGTCAAGACAACCATTGAGGAGCTGATTCCACTGAAATACACCAG
AAACTAAAAGTAGCGCGTTAAGTCGACAATCAACCTCTGGATTACAAAATTTGTGAAAGATTGACTGGTA
TTCTTAACTATGTTGCTCCTTTTACGCTATGTGGATACGCTGCTTTAATGCCTTTGTATCATGCTATTGC
TTCCCGTATGGCTTTCATTTTCTCCTCCTTGTATAAATCCTGGTTGCTGTCTCTTTATGAGGAGTTGTGG
CCCGTTGTCAGGCAACGTGGCGTGGTGTGCACTGTGTTTGCTGACGCAACCCCCACTGGTTGGGGCATTG
CCACCACCTGTCAGCTCCTTTCCGGGACTTTCGCTTTCCCCCTCCCTATTGCCACGGCGGAACTCATCGC
CGCCTGCCTTGCCCGCTGCTGGACAGGGGCTCGGCTGTTGGGCACTGACAATTCCGTGGTGTTGTCGGGG
AAATCATCGTCCTTTCCTTGGCTGCTCGCCTGTGTTGCCACCTGGATTCTGCGCGGGACGTCCTTCTGCT
ACGTCCCTTCGGCCCTCAATCCAGCGGACCTTCCTTCCCGCGGCCTGCTGCCGGCTCTGCGGCCTCTTCC
GCGTCTTCGCCTTCGCCCTCAGACGAGTCGGATCTCCCTTTGGGCCGCCTCCCCGCGTCGACTTTAAGAC
CAATGACTTACAAGGCAGCTGTAGATCTTAGCCACTTTTTAAAAGAAAAGGGGGGACTGGAAGGGCTAAT
TCACTCCCAACGAAGACAAGATCTGCTTTTTGCTTGTACTGGGTCTCTCTGGTTAGACCAGATCTGAGCC
TGGGAGCTCTCTGGCTAACTAGGGAACCCACTGCTTAAGCCTCAATAAAGCTTGCCTTGAGTGCTTCAAG
TAGTGTGTGCCCGTCTGTTGTGTGACTCTGGTAACTAGAGATCCCTCAGACCCTTTTAGTCAGTGTGGAA
AATCTCTAGCAGTACGTATAGTAGTTCATGTCATCTTATTATTCAGTATTTATAACTTGCAAAGAAATGA
ATATCAGAGAGTGAGAGGAACTTGTTTATTGCAGCTTATAATGGTTACAAATAAAGCAATAGCATCACAA
ATTTCACAAATAAAGCATTTTTTTCACTGCATTCTAGTTGTGGTTTGTCCAAACTCATCAATGTATCTTA
TCATGTCTGGCTCTAGCTATCCCGCCCCTAACTCCGCCCATCCCGCCCCTAACTCCGCCCAGTTCCGCCC
ATTCTCCGCCCCATGGCTGACTAATTTTTTTTATTTATGCAGAGGCCGAGGCCGCCTCGGCCTCTGAGCT
ATTCCAGAAGTAGTGAGGAGGCTTTTTTGGAGGCCTAGGGACGTACCCAATTCGCCCTATAGTGAGTCGT
ATTACGCGCGCTCACTGGCCGTCGTTTTACAACGTCGTGACTGGGAAAACCCTGGCGTTACCCAACTTAA
TCGCCTTGCAGCACATCCCCCTTTCGCCAGCTGGCGTAATAGCGAAGAGGCCCGCACCGATCGCCCTTCC
CAACAGTTGCGCAGCCTGAATGGCGAATGGG
[124 nt withheld, positions 5702-5825]
C
[91 nt withheld, positions 5827-5917]
A
[49 nt withheld, positions 5919-5967]
CCTTTGACGTTGGAGTCCACGTTCTTT
[37 nt withheld, positions 5995-6031]
ACCCTATCTCGGTCTATTCTTTTGATTTATAAGGGATTTTGCCGATTTCGGCCTATTGGTTAAAAAATGA
GCTGATTTAACAAAAATTTAACGCGAATTTTAACAAAATATTAACGCTTACAATTTAGGTGGCACTTTTC
GGGGAAATGTGCGCGGAACCCCTATTTGTTTATTTTTCTAAATACATTCAAATATGTATCCGCTCATGAG
ACAATAACCCTGATAAATGCTTCAATAATATTGAAAAAGGAAGAGTATGAGTATTCAACATTTCCGTGTC
GCCCTTATTCCCTTTTTTGCGGCATTTTGCCTTCCTGTTTTTGCTCACCCAGAAACGCTGGTGAAAGTAA
AAGATGCTGAAGATCAGTTGGGTGCACGAGTGGGTTACATCGAACTGGATCTCAACAGCGGTAAGATCCT
TGAGAGTTTTCGCCCCGAAGAACGTTTTCCAATGATGAGCACTTTTAAAGTTCTGCTATGTGGCGCGGTA
TTATCCCGTATTGACGCCGGGCAAGAGCAACTCGGTCGCCGCATACACTATTCTCAGAATGACTTGGTTG
AGTACTCACCAGTCACAGAAAAGCATCTTACGGATGGCATGACAGTAAGAGAATTATGCAGTGCTGCCAT
AACCATGAGTGATAACACTGCGGCCAACTTACTTCTGACAACGATCGGAGGACCGAAGGAGCTAACCGCT
TTTTTGCACAACATGGGGGATCATGTAACTCGCCTTGATCGTTGGGAACCGGAGCTGAATGAAGCCATAC
CAAACGACGAGCGTGACACCACGATGCCTGTAGCAATGGCAACAACGTTGCGCAAACTATTAACTGGCGA
ACTACTTACTCTAGCTTCCCGGCAACAATTAATAGACTGGATGGAGGCGGATAAAGTTGCAGGACCACTT
CTGCGCTCGGCCCTTCCGGCTGGCTGGTTTATTGCTGATAAATCTGGAGCCGGTGAGCGTGGGTCTCGCG
GTATCATTGCAGCACTGGGGCCAGATGGTAAGCCCTCCCGTATCGTAGTTATCTACACGACGGGGAGTCA
GGCAACTATGGATGAACGAAATAGACAGATCGCTGAGATAGGTGCCTCACTGATTAAGCATTGGTAACTG
TCAGACCAAGTTTACTCATATATACTTTAGATTGATTTAAAACTTCATTTTTAATTTAAAAGGATCTAGG
TGAAGATCCTTTTTGATAATCTCATGACCAAAATCCCTTAACGTGAGTTTTCGTTCCACTGAGCGTCAGA
CCCCGTAGAAAAGATCAAAGGATCTTCTTGAGATCCTTTTTTTCTGCGCGTAATCTGCTGCTTGCAAACA
AAAAAACCACCGCTACCAGCGGTGGTTTGTTTGCCGGATCAAGAGCTACCAACTCTTTTTCCGAAGGTAA
CTGGCTTCAGCAGAGCGCAGATACCAAATACTGTTCTTCTAGTGTAGCCGTAGTTAGGCCACCACTTCAA
GAACTCTGTAGCACCGCCTACATACCTCGCTCTGCTAATCCTGTTACCAGTGGCTGCTGCCAGTGGCGAT
AAGTCGTGTCTTACCGGGTTGGACTCAAGACGATAGTTACCGGATAAGGCGCAGCGGTCGGGCTGAACGG
GGGGTTCGTGCACACAGCCCAGCTTGGAGCGAACGACCTACACCGAACTGAGATACCTACAGCGTGAGCT
ATGAGAAAGCGCCACGCTTCCCGAAGGGAGAAAGGCGGACAGGTATCCGGTAAGCGGCAGGGTCGGAACA
GGAGAGCGCACGAGGGAGCTTCCAGGGGGAAACGCCTGGTATCTTTATAGTCCTGTCGGGTTTCGCCACC
TCTGACTTGAGCGTCGATTTTTGTGATGCTCGTCAGGGGGGCGGAGCCTATGGAAAAACGCCAGCAACGC
GGCCTTTTTACGGTTCCTGGCCTTTTGCTGGCCTTTTGCTCACATGTTCTTTCCTGCGTTATCCCCTGAT
TCTGTGGATAACCGTATTACCGCCTTTGAGTGAGCTGATACCGCTCGCCGCAGCCGAACGACCGAGCGCA
GCGAGTCAGTGAGCGAGGAAGCGGAAGAGCGCCCAATACGCAAACCGCCTCTCCCCGCGCGTTGGCCGAT
TCATTAATGCAGCTGGCACGACAGGTTTCCCGACTGGAAAGCGGGCAGTGAGCGCAACGCAATTAATGTG
AGTTAGCTCACTCATTAGGCACCCCAGGCTTTACACTTTATGCTTCCGGCTCGTATGTTGTGTGGAATTG
TGAGCGGATAACAATTTCACACAGGAAACAGCTATGACCATGATTACGCCAAGCGCGCAATTAACCCTCA
CTAAAGGGAACAAAAGCTGGAGCTGCAAGC
Features (pLannotate 1.2.2; 29 found; start..end, strand, type, name):
      5..231     +  promoter       RSV promoter: Rous sarcoma virus enhancer/promoter
    232..412     +  LTR            5' LTR (truncated): truncated 5' long terminal repeat (LTR) from HIV-1
    459..584     +  misc_feature   HIV-1 Ψ: packaging signal of human immunodeficiency virus type 1
    568..931     +  CDS            HIV-1 gag (fragment): gag protein from human immunodeficiency virus 1; gag
   1077..1310    +  misc_feature   RRE: The Rev response element (RRE) of HIV-1 allows for Rev-dependent mRNA export from the nucleus to the cytoplasm.
   1687..1713    +  CDS            Rev (fragment): human immunodeficiency virus 1 (HIV-1) Rev protein; rev; enhances nuclear export of unspliced and incompletely spliced viral mRNAs
   1717..1957    +  promoter       U6 promoter: RNA polymerase III promoter for human U6 snRNA
   2010..2048    +  misc_RNA       tracrRNA (fragment): trans-activating CRISPR RNA for the Streptococcus pyogenes CRISPR/Cas9 system
   2420..2463    +  misc_RNA       tracrRNA (fragment): trans-activating CRISPR RNA for the Streptococcus pyogenes CRISPR/Cas9 system
   2546..2663    +  misc_feature   cPPT/CTS: central polypurine tract and central termination sequence of HIV-1
   2732..2943    +  promoter       EF-1α core promoter: core promoter for human elongation factor EF-1α
   2996..3712    +  CDS            EGFP: EGFP is a basic (constitutively fluorescent) green fluorescent protein published in 1996, derived from Aequorea victoria. It is reported to be a rapidly-maturing weak dimer with moderate acid sensitivity.
   3785..4204    +  CDS            bsr: BSR_BACCE - Experimental evidence at protein level: Swiss-Prot protein existence level 1. Catalyzes the deamination of the cytosine moiety of the antibiotics blasticidin S, cytomycin and acetylblasticidin S. From Bacillus cereus.
   4228..4816    +  misc_feature   WPRE: woodchuck hepatitis virus posttranscriptional regulatory element
   4867..4886    +  misc_feature   cPPT/CTS (fragment): central polypurine tract and central termination sequence of HIV-1
   4888..5121    +  LTR            3' LTR (ΔU3): self-inactivating 3' long terminal repeat (LTR) from HIV-1
   5199..5320    +  polyA_signal   SV40 poly(A) signal: SV40 polyadenylation signal
   5360..5495    +  rep_origin     SV40 ori: SV40 origin of replication
   5516..5534    -  promoter       T7 promoter: promoter for bacteriophage T7 RNA polymerase
   5542..5697    +  CDS            lacZα (fragment): LacZα fragment of β-galactosidase; lacZ fragment
   5702..6130    +  rep_origin     f1 ori (sequence partly withheld): f1 bacteriophage origin of replication; arrow indicates direction of (+) strand synthesis
   6183..6287    +  promoter       AmpR promoter: bla
   6288..7148    +  CDS            AmpR: β-lactamase; bla; confers resistance to ampicillin, carbenicillin, and related antibiotics
   7319..7907    +  rep_origin     ori: high-copy-number ColE1/pMB1/pBR322/pUC origin of replication
   8090..8182    +  CDS            lacI (fragment): lac repressor; lacI; The lac repressor binds to the lac operator to inhibit transcription in E. coli. This inhibition can be relieved by adding lactose or isopropyl-β-D-thiogalactopyranoside (IPTG).
   8195..8216    +  protein_bind   CAP binding site: CAP binding activates transcription in the presence of cAMP. E. coli catabolite activator protein
   8231..8261    +  promoter       lac promoter: promoter for the E. coli lac operon
   8269..8285    +  protein_bind   lac operator: The lac repressor binds to the lac operator to inhibit transcription in E. coli. This inhibition can be relieved by adding lactose or isopropyl-β-D-thiogalactopyranoside (IPTG). lac repressor encoded by lacI
   8330..8348    +  promoter       T3 promoter: promoter for bacteriophage T3 RNA polymerase
