[The description below was written by a language model from this plasmid's Addgene catalogue record and pLannotate feature annotations shown in this document.]
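Description:
sgYAP-R-1 is a third-generation, self-inactivating lentiviral CRISPR guide vector built on the LentiVi backbone and designed to knock out human YAP1. It carries two guide RNAs against YAP1 rather than one. The catalogue lists a human U6 and a bovine U6 promoter, each presumably driving one guide. The feature table shows the annotated human U6 promoter followed by two separated S. pyogenes tracrRNA/scaffold fragments, which is consistent with two tandem sgRNA cassettes. The bovine U6 promoter itself was not picked up by the automated annotation. No Cas9 coding sequence is annotated, so the nuclease must be supplied separately, for example by using cells that already express Cas9.

Downstream of the guide cassettes and a cPPT/CTS element, an EF-1α core (EFS) promoter drives EGFP linked through a P2A peptide to a blasticidin deaminase (bsr). Transduced cells can therefore be tracked by green fluorescence or enriched with blasticidin. A WPRE follows to enhance transcript expression. The viral frame consists of an RSV promoter fused to a truncated HIV-1 5' LTR, which makes genomic RNA production Tat-independent. It also includes the Ψ packaging signal with a gag fragment, the RRE for Rev-dependent export, and a ΔU3 3' LTR. An SV40 poly(A) signal and SV40 origin lie outside the provirus.

In bacteria the plasmid is maintained through a high-copy ColE1/pUC origin with ampicillin resistance, and an f1 origin and residual lac/T7/T3 cloning-vector elements are also present. The associated work concerns YAP/TAZ dependencies in human cancer, where the construct serves for YAP1 loss-of-function experiments.
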