Addgene plasmid #229445: sgYAP-R-1
Purpose: knockout of YAP1
Depositing lab: Christopher Vakoc. Depositing organization: Cold Spring Harbor Laboratory. Publication: MARK2/MARK3 kinases are catalytic co-dependencies of YAP/TAZ in human cancer. Klingbeil O, Skopelitis D, Tonelli C, Yoshimoto T, Alpsoy A, Panepinto MC, Minicozzi F, Merrill JR, Cafiero AM, Aggarwal D, Russo S, Ha T, Demerdash OE, Wee TL, Spector DL, Lyons SK, Tuveson DA, Cifani P, Vakoc CR. Cancer Discov. 2024 Jul 26. doi: 10.1158/2159-8290.CD-23-1529. PubMed 39058094.
Backbone
  Vector backbone: LentiVi
  Vector type: Mammalian Expression, Lentiviral, CRISPR
  Selectable markers: Blasticidin ; GFP-P2A-BlastR
Growth in bacteria
  Bacterial resistance: Ampicillin, 100 μg/mL
  Growth temperature: 37°C
  Growth strain: NEB Stable
  Copy number: High Copy
Gene/Insert
  Gene/Insert name: sgYAP-R-1
  gRNA/shRNA sequence: ATCAGATCGTGCACGTCCGC;TTGCGGTCAGGTCACGCCGC
  Species: H. sapiens (human)
  Entrez Gene: YAP1 (a.k.a. COB1, YAP, YAP-1, YAP2, YAP65, YKI)
  Promoter: hU6;bU6;EFS
  Cloning method: Gibson Cloning
Terms and licenses: Academic/Nonprofit Terms; Industry Terms: Not Available to Industry
How to cite: sgYAP-R-1 was a gift from Christopher Vakoc (Addgene plasmid # 229445 ; http://n2t.net/addgene:229445 ; RRID:Addgene_229445)
